Addgene plasmid #226726: pMH-HA/Joseph2-Multitagged Plasmid
Purpose: Validates the expression and detection of epitope-tagged proteins of interest in mammalian cells.
Depositing lab: Richard Cripps. Depositing organization: San Diego State University. Publication: pJoseph2: a family of plasmids as positive controls for bacterial protein expression, transfections, and western blots. Robinson E, Alonso EB, A Waters J, Bileckyj C, D House C, A Johnston C, M Cripps R. Biotechniques. 2024;76(7):299-309. doi: 10.1080/07366205.2024.2343609. Epub 2024 May 12. PubMed 39185782.
Backbone
  Vector backbone: pMH-HA
  Backbone manufacturer: Addgene
  Vector type: Mammalian Expression
Growth in bacteria
  Bacterial resistance: Ampicillin, 100 μg/mL
  Growth temperature: 37°C
  Growth strain: DH5alpha
  Copy number: High Copy
Gene/Insert
  Gene/Insert name: pMH-HA/Joseph2
  Promoter: CMV
  Tag / fusion protein: HA, Myc, GFP, Flag, V5, His
  Cloning method: Gateway Cloning
  Sequencing primers: 5′ CGCAAATGGGCGGTAGGCGTG; 3′ TAGAAGGCACAGTCGAGG
Terms and licenses: Academic/Nonprofit Terms; Industry Terms
How to cite: pMH-HA/Joseph2-Multitagged Plasmid was a gift from Richard Cripps (Addgene plasmid # 226726 ; http://n2t.net/addgene:226726 ; RRID:Addgene_226726)
