[The description below was written by a language model from this plasmid's Addgene catalogue record and pLannotate feature annotations shown in this document.]
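Description:
pMH-HA/Joseph2-Multitagged Plasmid is a 6.3 kb mammalian expression vector built on the pMH-HA backbone, made to serve as a positive control for expressing and detecting epitope-tagged proteins in transfected mammalian cells. It is maintained in E. coli through a high-copy ColE1/pUC-type origin and an ampicillin resistance gene (β-lactamase with its own promoter), and it also carries an f1 bacteriophage origin. A separate SV40 early promoter drives a neomycin/kanamycin phosphotransferase cassette ending in an SV40 polyadenylation signal, which would normally allow G418 selection of mammalian cells. The annotation flags this coding sequence as a fragment, followed by a short piece of a bleomycin-binding gene.

The payload is the Joseph2 open reading frame, introduced by Gateway cloning and therefore flanked by attB1 and attB2 sites. It lies downstream of the CMV immediate early enhancer and promoter and upstream of a bGH polyadenylation signal. According to the catalogue entry, the expressed protein carries HA, Myc, GFP, Flag, V5 and His tags, so a single lysate can be probed with many common tag antibodies and transfection can be followed by fluorescence. The automated feature table identifies only GFP and partial FLAG repeats inside the att sites; the HA, Myc, V5 and His tags were not annotated, so their positions are not stated. A TEV protease site sits just before attB1, and three tandem SV40 nuclear localization signals follow attB2. Whether the latter are translated in frame with the insert cannot be determined from the record. Typical uses are validating transfections, western blots and tag antibody performance.
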