Features (pLannotate 1.2.2; 21 found; start..end, strand, type, name):
    358..1148    +  CDS            NeoR/KanR (fragment): aminoglycoside phosphotransferase from Tn5; aph(3')-II (or nptII); confers resistance to neomycin, kanamycin, and G418 (Geneticin®)
   1169..1327    +  CDS            ble (fragment): BLE_KLEPN - Experimental evidence at protein level: Swiss-Prot protein existence level 1. Binding protein with a strong affinity to the bleomycin family of antibiotics. Binds to CL990; an antimitotic-antibiotic compound. From Klebsiella pneumoniae.
   1322..1443    +  polyA_signal   SV40 poly(A) signal: SV40 polyadenylation signal
   1647..2235    -  rep_origin     ori: high-copy-number ColE1/pMB1/pBR322/pUC origin of replication
   2406..3266    -  CDS            AmpR: β-lactamase; bla; confers resistance to ampicillin, carbenicillin, and related antibiotics
   3267..3371    -  promoter       AmpR promoter: bla
   3436..3812    +  enhancer       CMV enhancer: human cytomegalovirus immediate early enhancer
   3814..4017    +  promoter       CMV promoter: human cytomegalovirus (CMV) immediate early promoter
   4173..4193    +  CDS            TEV site: tobacco etch virus (TEV) protease recognition and cleavage site
   4194..4218    +  protein_bind   attB1: mutant version of attB; recombination site for the Gateway® BP reaction BP Clonase™
   4353..5066    +  CDS            GFP: green fluorescent protein
   5100..5125    +  CDS            3xFLAG (fragment): three tandem FLAG® epitope tags
   5142..5161    +  CDS            2xFLAG (fragment): two tandem FLAG® epitope tags
   5377..5401    -  protein_bind   attB2: mutant version of attB; recombination site for the Gateway® BP reaction BP Clonase™
   5429..5449    +  CDS            SV40 NLS: nuclear localization signal of SV40 (simian virus 40) large T antigen
   5453..5473    +  CDS            SV40 NLS: nuclear localization signal of SV40 (simian virus 40) large T antigen
   5477..5497    +  CDS            SV40 NLS: nuclear localization signal of SV40 (simian virus 40) large T antigen
   5581..5788    +  polyA_signal   bGH poly(A) signal: bovine growth hormone polyadenylation signal
   5809..5830    +  promoter       SV40 promoter (fragment): SV40 enhancer and early promoter
   5851..6279    +  rep_origin     f1 ori (sequence partly withheld): f1 bacteriophage origin of replication; arrow indicates direction of (+) strand synthesis
   6293..328     +  promoter       SV40 promoter (across the origin): SV40 enhancer and early promoter
>Addgene plasmid #226726 | pMH-HA/Joseph2-Multitagged Plasmid | addgene full sequence | sequence record 450280 | Addgene NGS Result
GTGTCAGTTAGGGTGTGGAAAGTCCCCAGGCTCCCCAGCAGGCAGAAGTATGCAAAGCATGCATCTCAAT
TAGTCAGCAACCAGGTGTGGAAAGTCCCCAGGCTCCCCAGCAGGCAGAAGTATGCAAAGCATGCATCTCA
ATTAGTCAGCAACCATAGTCCCGCCCCTAACTCCGCCCATCCCGCCCCTAACTCCGCCCAGTTCCGCCCA
TTCTCCGCCCCTAGGCTGACTAATTTTTTTTATTTATGCAGAGGCCGAGGCCGCCTCTGCCTCTGAGCTA
TTCCAGAAGTAGTGAGGAGGCTTTTTTGGAGGCCTAGGCTTTTGCAAAAAGCTCCCCCCCCGGGAGGTCC
ACAATGGTTGAACAAGATGGATTGCACGCAGGTTCTCCGGCCGCTTGGGTGGAGAGGCTATTCGGCTATG
ACTGGGCACAACAGACAATCGGCTGCTCTGATGCCGCCGTGTTCCGGCTGTCAGCGCAGGGGCGCCCGGT
TCTTTTTGTCAAGACCGACCTGTCCGGTGCCCTGAATGAACTCCAGGACGAGGCAGCGCGGCTATCGTGG
CTGGCCACGACGGGCGTTCCTTGCGCAGCTGTGCTCGACGTTGTCACTGAAGCGGGAAGGGACTGGCTGC
TATTGGGCGAAGTGCCGGGGCAGGATCTCCTGTCATCTCACCTTGCTCCTGCCGAGAAAGTATCCATCAT
GGCTGATGCAATGCGGCGGCTGCATACGCTTGATCCGGCTACCTGCCCATTCGACCACCAAGCGAAACAT
CGCATCGAGCGAGCACGTACTCGGATGGAAGCCGGTCTTGTCGATCAGGATGATCTGGACGAAGAGCATC
AGGGGCTCGCGCCAGCCGAACTGTTCGCCAGGCTCAAGGCGCGTATGCCCGACGGCGAGGATCTCGTCGT
GACTCATGGCGATGCCTGCTTGCCGAATATCATGGTGGAAAATGGCCGCTTTTCTGGATTCATCGACTGT
GGCCGGCTGGGTGTGGCGGACCGCTATCAGGACATAGCGTTGGCTACCCGTGATATTGCTGAAGAGCTTG
GCGGCGAATGGGCTGACCGCTTCCTCGTGCTTTACGGTATCGCCGCTCCCGATTCGCAGCGCATCGCCTT
CTATCGCCTTCTTGACGAGTTCTTCTGAGCGGGACTCTGGGGTTCGAAATGACCGACCAAGCGACGCCCA
ACCTGCCATCACGAGATTTCGATTCCACCGCCGCCTTCTATGAAAGGTTGGGCTTCGGAATCGTTTTCCG
GGACGCCGGCTGGATGATCCTCCAGCGCGGGGATCTCATGCTGGAGTTCTTCGCCCACCCCAACTTGTTT
ATTGCAGCTTATAATGGTTACAAATAAAGCAATAGCATCACAAATTTCACAAATAAAGCATTTTTTTCAC
TGCATTCTAGTTGTGGTTTGTCCAAACTCATCAATGTATCTTATCATGTCTGTATACCGTCGATCTTTCC
GCTTCCTCGCTCACTGACTCGCTGCGCTCGGTCGTTCGGCTGCGGCGAGCGGTATCAGCTCACTCAAAGG
CGGTAATACGGTTATCCACAGAATCAGGGGATAACGCAGGAAAGAACATGTGAGCAAAAGGCCAGCAAAA
GGCCAGGAACCGTAAAAAGGCCGCGTTGCTGGCGTTTTTCCATAGGCTCCGCCCCCCTGACGAGCATCAC
AAAAATCGACGCTCAAGTCAGAGGTGGCGAAACCCGACAGGACTATAAAGATACCAGGCGTTTCCCCCTG
GAAGCTCCCTCGTGCGCTCTCCTGTTCCGACCCTGCCGCTTACCGGATACCTGTCCGCCTTTCTCCCTTC
GGGAAGCGTGGCGCTTTCTCATAGCTCACGCTGTAGGTATCTCAGTTCGGTGTAGGTCGTTCGCTCCAAG
CTGGGCTGTATGCACGAACCCCCCGTTCAGCCCGACCGCTGCGCCTTATCCGGTAACTATCGTCTTGAGT
CCAACCCGGTAAGACACGACTTATCGCCACTGGCAGCAGCCACTGGTAACAGGATTAGCAGAGCGAGGTA
TGTAGGCGGTGCTACAGAGTTCTTGAAGTGGTGGCCTAACTACGGCTACACTAGAAGAACAGTATTTGGT
ATCTGCGCTCTGCTGAAGCCAGTTACCTTCGGAAAAAGAGTTGGTAGCTCTTGATCCGGCAAACAAACCA
CCGCTGGTAGCGGTGGTTTTTTTGTTTGCAAGCAGCAGATTACGCGCAGAAAAAAAGGATCTCAAGAAGA
TCCTTTGATCTTTTCTACGGGGTCTGACGCTCAGTGGAACGAAAACTCACGTTAAGGGATTTTGGTCATG
AGATTATCAAAAAGGATCTTCACCTAGATCCTTTTAAATTAAAAATGAAGTTTTAAATCAATCTAAAGTA
TATATGAGTAAACTTGGTCTGACAGTTACCAATGCTTAATCAGTGAGGCACCTATCTCAGCGATCTGTCT
ATTTCGTTCATCCATAGTTGCCTGACTCCCCGTCGTGTAGATAACTACGATACGGGAGGGCTTACCATCT
GGCCCCAGTGCTGCAATGATACCGCGAGACCCACGCTCACCGGCTCCAGATTTATCAGCAATAAACCAGC
CAGCCGGAAGGGCCGAGCGCAGAAGTGGTCCTGCAACTTTATCCGCCTCCATCCAGTCTATTAATTGTTG
CCGGGAAGCTAGAGTAAGTAGTTCGCCAGTTAATAGTTTGCGCAACGTTGTTGCCATTGCTACAGGCATC
GTGGTGTCACGCTCGTCGTTTGGTATGGCTTCATTCAGCTCCGGTTCCCAACGATCAAGGCGAGTTACAT
GATCCCCCATGTTGTGCAAAAAAGCGGTTAGCTCCTTCGGTCCTCCGATCGTTGTCAGAAGTAAGTTGGC
CGCAGTGTTATCACTCATGGTTATGGCAGCACTGCATAATTCTCTTACTGTCATGCCATCCGTAAGATGC
TTTTCTGTGACTGGTGAGTACTCAACCAAGTCATTCTGAGAATAGTGTATGCGGCGACCGAGTTGCTCTT
GCCCGGCGTCAATACGGGATAATACCGCGCCACATAGCAGAACTTTAAAAGTGCTCATCATTGGAAAACG
TTCTTCGGGGCGAAAACTCTCAAGGATCTTACCGCTGTTGAGATCCAGTTCGATGTAACCCACTCGGGCA
CCCAACTGATCTTCAGCATCTTTTACTTTCACCAGCGTTTCTGGGTGAGCAAAAACAGGAAGGCAAAATG
CCGCAAAAAAGGGAATAAGGGCGACACGGAAATGTTGAATACTCATACTCTTCCTTTTTCAATATTATTG
AAGCATTTATCAGGGTTATTGTCTCATGAGCGGATACATATTTGAATGTATTTAGAAAAATAAACAAATA
GGGGTTCCGCGCACATTTCCCCGAAAAGTGCCACCTGACGTCAGATCGACGGATCGGGAGATCGGTACCG
AATTCACATTGATTATTGAGTAGTTATTAATAGTAATCAATTACGGGGTCATTAGTTCATAGCCCATATA
TGGAGTTCCGCGTTACATAACTTACGGTAAATGGCCCGCCTGGCTGACCGCCCAACGACCCCCGCCCATT
GACGTCAATAATGACGTATGTTCCCATAGTAACGCCAATAGGGACTTTCCATTGACGTCAATGGGTGGAG
TATTTACGGTAAACTGCCCACTTGGCAGTACATCAAGTGTATCATATGCCAAGTACGCCCCCTATTGACG
TCAATGACGGTAAATGGCCCGCCTGGCATTATGCCCAGTACATGACCTTATGGGACTTTCCTACTTGGCA
GTACATCTACGGTTAGTCATCGCTATTACCATAGTGATGCGGTTTTGGCAGTACATCAATGGGCGTGGAT
AGCGGTTTGACTCACGGGGATTTCCAAGTCTCCACCCCATTGACGTCAATGGGAGTTTGTTTTGGCACCA
AAATCAACGGGACTTTCCAAAATGTCGTAACAACTCCGCCCCATTGACGCAAATGGGCGGTAGGCGTGTA
CGGTGGGAGGTCTATATAAGCAGAGCTTTCTGGCTAACTAGAGAACCCACTGCTTACTGGCACGTGGAAA
TTAATACGACGTGGCCACCATGGCCCAGGTGCAGCTGCAGTACCCATACGACGTGCCAGACTACGCATAC
CCATACGACGTGCCAGACTACGCACTGCAGGTCGACCTCGAGGAAAACCTGTATTTTCAGGGCACAAGTT
TGTACAAAAAAGCAGGCTTCGGCAGCGGAAGCGAGCAAAAGCTCATCTCGGAGGAAGATCTAGAACAGAA
GCTAATATCAGAGGAGGACCTAGAGCAAAAACTTATTTCGGAAGAAGATCTGGGCAGCGGATCCGGTTCG
GGAAGCGGTAGTATGAGTAAAGGAGAAGAACTTTTCACTGGAGTTGTCCCAATTCTTGTTGAATTAGATG
GCGATGTTAATGGGCAAAAATTCTCTGTCAGTGGAGAGGGTGAAGGTGATGCAACATACGGAAAACTTAC
CCTTAAATTTATTTGCACTACTGGGAAGCTACCTGTTCCATGGCCAACACTTGTCACTACTTTGACTTAT
GGTGTTCAATGCTTTTCAAGATACCCAGATCATATGAAACAGCATGACTTTTTCAAGAGTGCCATGCCCG
AAGGTTATGTACAGGAAAGAACTATATTTTACAAAGATGACGGGAACTACAAGACACGTGCTGAAGTCAA
GTTTGAAGGTGATACCCTTGTTAATAGAATCGAGTTAAAAGGTATTGATTTTAAAGAAGATGGAAACATT
CTTGGACACAAAATGGAATACAACTATAACTCACATAATGTATACATCATGGCAGACAAACCAAAGAATG
GAATCAAAGTTAACTTCAAAATTAGACACAACATTAAAGATGGAAGCGTTCAATTAGCAGACCATTATCA
ACAAAATACTCCAATTGGCGATGGCCCTGTCCTTTTACCAGACAACCATTACCTGTCCACACAATCTGCC
CTTTCCAAAGATCCCAACGAAAAGAGAGATCACATGATCCTTCTTGAGTTTGTAACAGCTGCTGGGATTA
CACATGGCATGGATGAACTATACAAAGGTAGTGGTTCCGGTAGCGGCAGTGGGAGTGATTATAAAGACGA
TGATGACAAGGACTATAAGGACGACGACGACAAGGATTACAAGGATGATGACGACAAAGGCTCCGGTTCG
GGGTCGGGAAGCGGTAGTGGTAAACCGATTCCCAATCCCCTTCTTGGTCTTGATTCTACAGGCAAACCCA
TCCCGAACCCACTCCTCGGCCTTGACTCCACAGGCAAGCCTATTCCAAATCCTCTACTAGGCCTCGATTC
TACGGGTAGCGGTTCGGGATCCGGAAGTGGAAGCCACCATCATCATCACCATTAGGACCCAGCTTTCTTG
TACAAAGTGGTCTCGAGATCAAACGGGCGGCCGCAGATCCAAAAAAGAAGAGAAAGGTAGATCCAAAAAA
GAAGAGAAAGGTAGATCCAAAAAAGAAGAGAAAGGTAGATACGGCCGCAGAACAAAAACTCATCTCAGAA
GAGGATCTGAATGGGGCCGCATAGTCTAGAAGCTCGCTGATCAGCCTCGACTGTGCCTTCTAGTTGCCAG
CCATCTGTTGTTTGCCCCTCCCCCGTGCCTTCCTTGACCCTGGAAGGTGCCACTCCCACTGTCCTTTCCT
AATAAAATGAGGAAATTGCATCGCATTGTCTGAGTAGGTGTCATTCTATTCTGGGGGGTGGGGTGGGGCA
GGACAGCAAGGGGGAGGATTGGGAAGACAATAGCAGGCATGCTGGGGATGGCCCGGGCTCTATGGCTTCT
GAGGCGGAAAGAACCAGCTGGGGCTCTAGGGGGTATCCCC
[124 nt withheld, positions 5851-5974]
C
[72 nt withheld, positions 5976-6047]
TCCCCCAAAAAACTTGATTA
[49 nt withheld, positions 6068-6116]
CCTTTGACGTTGGAGTCCACGTTCTTT
[37 nt withheld, positions 6144-6180]
ACCCTATCTCGGTCTATTCTTTTGATTTATAAGGGATTTTGCCGATTTCGGCCTATTGGTTAAAAAATGA
GCTGATTTAACAAAAATTTAACGCGAATTAATTCTGTGGAATGT
