>Addgene plasmid #226726 | pMH-HA/Joseph2-Multitagged Plasmid | depositor partial sequence | sequence record 444504 | pMH-HA/Joseph2-Multitagged Plasmid sequence 945 bps
NNGNNNNNNNNNNAGCAGAGCTTTCTGGCTAACTAGAGAACCCACTGCTTACTGGCACGTGGAAATTAAT
ACGACGTGGCCACCATGGCCCAGGTGCAGCTGCAGTACCCATACGACGTGCCAGACTACGCATACCCATA
CGACGTGCCAGACTACGCACTGCAGGTCGACCTCGAGGAAAACCTGTATTTTCAGGGCACAAGTTTGTAC
AAAAAAGCAGGCTTCGGCAGCGGAAGCGAGCAAAAGCTCATCTCGGAGGAAGATCTAGAACAGAAGCTAA
TATCAGAGGAGGACCTAGAGCAAAAACTTATTTCGGAAGAAGATCTGGGCAGCGGATCCGGTTCGGGAAG
CGGTAGTATGAGTAAAGGAGAAGAACTTTTCACTGGAGTTGTCCCAATTCTTGTTGAATTAGATGGCGAT
GTTAATGGGCAAAAATTCTCTGTCAGTGGAGAGGGTGAAGGTGATGCAACATACGGAAAACTTACCCTTA
AATTTATTTGCACTACTGGGAAGCTACCTGTTCCATGGCCAACACTTGTCACTACTTTGACTTATGGTGT
TCAATGCTTTTCAAGATACCCAGATCATATGAAACAGCATGACTTTTTCAAGAGTGCCATGCCCGAAGGT
TATGTACAGGAAAGAACTATATTTTACAAAGATGACGGGAACTACAAGACACGTGCTGAAGTCAAGTTTG
AAGGTGATACCCTTGTTAATAGAATCGAGTTAAAAGGTATTGATTTTAAAGAAGATGGAAACATTCTTGG
ACACAAAATGGAATACAACTATAACTCACATAATGTATACATCATGGCAGACAAACCAAAGAATGGAATC
AAAGTTAACTTCAAAATTAGACACAACATTAAAGATGGAAGCGTTCAATTAGCAGACCATTATCAACAAA
ATACTCCAATTGGCGATGGCCCTGTCCTTTTACCA
